>Addgene plasmid #180656 | pMYT003 | addgene full sequence | sequence record 369250 | Addgene NGS Result
AGTCGGTCTCAAACGGTCGTGCATGTAGGCGCGCCACTGAAATTTTTAATTAATCAATTAATACTTATTT
GGTAAAACATTAATATAAAAGGCAATTGTGAGCGGATAACAACGAGCACTGTTGGGCGTGAGAGGAGGCG
CCGGAGAATTGTGAGCGGATAACAATCTAAACACACATAAACAAACAAAAGAAAAAAGATCTATGTGAGA
CCAGACCAATAAAAAACGCCCGGCGGCAACCGAGCGTTCTGAACAAATCCAGATGGAGTTCTGAGGTCAT
TACTGGATCTATCAACAGGAGTCCAAGCGAGCTCGATATCAAATTACGCCCCGCCCTGCCACTCATCGCA
GTACTGTTGTAATTCATTAAGCATTCTGCCGACATGGAAGCCATCACAAACGGCATGATGAACCTGAATC
GCCAGCGGCATCAGCACCTTGTCGCCTTGCGTATAATATTTGCCCATGGTGAAAACGGGGGCGAAGAAGT
TGTCCATATTGGCCACGTTTAAATCAAAACTGGTGAAACTCACCCAGGGATTGGCTGAAACGAAAAACAT
ATTCTCAATAAACCCTTTAGGGAAATAGGCCAGGTTTTCACCGTAACACGCCACATCTTGCGAATATATG
TGTAGAAACTGCCGGAAATCGTCGTGGTATTCACTCCAGAGCGATGAAAACGTTTCAGTTTGCTCATGGA
AAACGGTGTAACAAGGGTGAACACTATCCCATATCACCAGCTCACCGTCTTTCATTGCCATACGAAATTC
CGGATGAGCATTCATCAGGCGGGCAAGAATGTGAATAAAGGCCGGATAAAACTTGTGCTTATTTTTCTTT
ACGGTCTTTAAAAAGGCCGTAATATCCAGCTGAACGGTCTGGTTATAGGTACATTGAGCAACTGACTGAA
ATGCCTCAAAATGTTCTTTACGATGCCATTGGGATATATCAACGGTGGTATATCCAGTGATTTTTTTCTC
CATTTTAGCTTCCTTAGCTCCTGAAAATCTCGATAACTCAAAAAATACGCCCGGTAGTGATCTTATTTCA
TTATGGTGAAAGTTGGAACCTCTTACGTGCCCGATCAATCATGACCAAAATCCCTTAACGTGAGTTTTCG
TTCCACTGAGCGTCAGACCCCGTAGAAAAGATCAAAGGATCTTCTTGAGATCCTTTTTTTCTGCGCGTAA
TCTGCTGCTTGCAAACAAAAAAACCACCGCTACCAGCGGTGGTTTGTTTGCCGGATCAAGAGCTACCAAC
TCTTTTTCCGAAGGTAACTGGCTTCAGCAGAGCGCAGATACCAAATACTGTTCTTCTAGTGTAGCCGTAG
TTAGGCCACCACTTCAAGAACTCTGTAGCACCGCCTACATACCTCGCTCTGCTAATCCTGTTACCAGTGG
CTGCTGCCAGTGGCGATAAGTCGTGTCTTACCGGGTTGGACTCAAGACGATAGTTACCGGATAAGGCGCA
GCGGTCGGGCTGAACGGGGGGTTCGTGCACACAGCCCAGCTTGGAGCGAACGACCTACACCGAACTGAGA
TACCTACAGCGTGAGCTATGAGAAAGCGCCACGCTTCCCGAAGGGAGAAAGGCGGACAGGTATCCGGTAA
GCGGCAGGGTCGGAACAGGAGAGCGCACGAGGGAGCTTCCAGGGGGAAACGCCTGGTATCTTTATAGTCC
TGTCGGGTTTCGCCACCTCTGACTTGAGCGTCGATTTTTGTGATGCTCGTCAGGGGGGCGGAGCCTATGG
AAAAACGCCAGCAACGCGGCCTTTTTACGGTTCCTGGCCTTTTGCTGGCCTTTTGCTCACATGTTCTTTC
CTGCGTTATCCCCTGATTCTGTGGATAACCGT
Features (pLannotate 1.2.2; 7 found; start..end, strand, type, name):
     96..112     +  protein_bind   lac operator: The lac repressor binds to the lac operator to inhibit transcription in E. coli. This inhibition can be relieved by adding lactose or isopropyl-β-D-thiogalactopyranoside (IPTG). lac repressor encoded by lacI
    149..165     +  protein_bind   lac operator: The lac repressor binds to the lac operator to inhibit transcription in E. coli. This inhibition can be relieved by adding lactose or isopropyl-β-D-thiogalactopyranoside (IPTG). lac repressor encoded by lacI
    168..189     +  promoter       GAP promoter (fragment): S. cerevisiae TDH3; promoter for glyceraldehyde-3-phosphate dehydrogenase
    219..253     -  terminator     lambda t0 terminator: minimal transcription terminator from phage lambda (Scholtissek and Grosse, 1987)
    327..983     -  CDS            cat: CAT_ECOLX - Experimental evidence at protein level: Swiss-Prot protein existence level 1. This enzyme is an effector of chloramphenicol resistance in bacteria. From Escherichia coli. This protein is used as a marker in many commonly used cloning vectors, such as pACYC184.
    984..1081    -  promoter       cat promoter: promoter of the E. coli cat gene encoding chloramphenicol acetyltransferase
   1165..1753    +  rep_origin     ori: high-copy-number ColE1/pMB1/pBR322/pUC origin of replication
