[The description below was written by a language model from this plasmid's Addgene catalogue record and pLannotate feature annotations shown in this document.]
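Description:
pMYT003 is a small part-storage plasmid (about 1.85 kb) from a multiplex MoClo toolkit for engineering Saccharomyces cerevisiae. It is built on the pYTK001 part entry backbone of the yeast toolkit (YTK) system. It is not itself a yeast expression or shuttle vector: the annotated backbone consists only of a high-copy ColE1/pUC-type origin of replication and a chloramphenicol acetyltransferase (cat) gene with its native promoter, followed by a lambda t0 terminator. This allows propagation and chloramphenicol selection in E. coli. No yeast origin, centromere or auxotrophic marker is annotated.

The payload is pLacE, a synthetic promoter stored as a Type 2 part, the position reserved for promoters in the YTK hierarchy. The feature table shows two lac operator sites placed just upstream of a short fragment matching the S. cerevisiae TDH3 (GAP) promoter. This arrangement suggests a compact synthetic promoter in which LacI-binding sites sit next to yeast core promoter sequence, so that transcription could be controlled by a LacI-based regulator and relieved by IPTG. The record does not describe the cognate regulator or the promoter's performance. The Type IIS restriction sites and overhangs that define the part are not annotated, and the 5′ cloning site is listed as unknown.

As a toolkit component, pMYT003 is meant to be combined with compatible coding sequence, terminator and connector parts in Golden Gate assemblies. These assemblies build transcription units and multigene constructs within the YTK and MYT frameworks, supplying a lac operator-containing promoter for yeast expression cassettes.
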