Addgene plasmid #180656: pMYT003
Purpose: Encodes pLacE as a Type 2 part to be used in the Dueber YTK and Ellis MYT systems
Depositing lab: Tom Ellis. Depositing organization: Imperial College London. Publication: A Multiplex MoClo Toolkit for Extensive and Flexible Engineering of Saccharomyces cerevisiae. Shaw WM, Khalil AS, Ellis T. ACS Synth Biol. 2023 Nov 6. doi: 10.1021/acssynbio.3c00423. PubMed 37930278.
Backbone
  Vector backbone: pYTK001
  Backbone manufacturer: John Dueber
  Vector type: Synthetic Biology
Growth in bacteria
  Bacterial resistance: Chloramphenicol, 25 μg/mL
  Growth temperature: 37°C
  Growth strain: DH5alpha
  Copy number: High Copy
Gene/Insert
  Gene/Insert name: pLacE
  Species: Synthetic
  Cloning method: Restriction Enzyme; 5′ cloning site Unknown (unknown if destroyed)
Terms and licenses: Academic/Nonprofit Terms; Industry Terms: Not Available to Industry
How to cite: pMYT003 was a gift from Tom Ellis (Addgene plasmid # 180656 ; http://n2t.net/addgene:180656 ; RRID:Addgene_180656)
